>Addgene plasmid #88704 | pDONR223-ZNF792_isoform1 | depositor partial sequence | sequence record 172308 | insert
ATGACATCAGCCATGGCCAGAGGGGCTTATGGCAGGCCTGGCTCTGATTTTTGCCATGGAACAGAGGGCA
AGGACTTACCTTCTGAGCATAACGTTTCTGTAGAAGGAGTGGCACAGGACAGGAGTCCCGAGGCAACTCT
GTGCCCCCAGAAGACCTGCCCCTGTGACATATGTGGCCTACGTTTGAAAGACATTTTGCATTTGGCTGAA
CACCAGACAACACATCCCAGGCAGAAACCATTTGTGTGTGAGGCATATGTGAAAGGCTCTGAGTTCAGTG
CAAACCTTCCCCAGAAACAGGTGCAGCAGAACGTACACAACCCTATCAGAACGGAGGAGGGCCAGGCTTC
CCCTGTAAAGACCTGCAGAGACCACACATCAGATCAGCTTTCCACCTGCAGGGAGGGTGGGAAGGACTTT
GTGGCCACAGCAGGGTTTCTGCAGTGTGAGGTCACTCCCAGCGATGGGGAGCCGCACGAGGCCACCGAAG
GTGTGGTGGATTTTCACATTGCACTAAGGCATAACAAGTGCTGTGAATCTGGGGATGCCTTCAATAACAA
ATCCACTCTTGTTCAGCACCAGAGAATCCACAGCAGAGAAAGGCCTTATGAATGCAGCAAATGTGGAATC
TTCTTCACTTACGCCGCTGACCTCACTCAACACCAGAAAGTTCACAATAGAGGAAAACCGTATGAGTGCT
GTGAATGTGGAAAATTCTTCAGCCAGCACTCCAGCCTTGTTAAACATCGCAGGGTTCACACGGGTGAAAG
CCCTCACGTGTGTGGTGACTGTGGGAAATTCTTCAGCCGAAGCTCCAACCTCATTCAGCATAAGAGGGTT
CACACTGGTGAAAAGCCATATGAGTGCAGCGACTGTGGGAAGTTCTTCAGCCAGCGTTCCAACCTCATTC
ATCATAAGAGGGTTCATACGGGCAGAAGTGCCCATGAGTGCAGTGAATGTGGGAAATCTTTCAACTGCAA
CTCCAGCCTAATTAAACATTGGAGAGTTCACACTGGAGAAAGACCTTACAAGTGTAACGAATGTGGGAAA
TTCTTCAGCCACATTGCCAGCCTCATTCAACATCAGATAGTTCACACTGGCGAGCGGCCTCATGGGTGTG
GTGAGTGTGGGAAAGCCTTCAGCCGAAGCTCTGACCTCATGAAACATCAGCGAGTTCACACTGGTGAGCG
GCCTTATGAATGCAATGAATGTGGGAAGTTATTTAGCCAGAGCTCCAGCCTCAATAGCCATCGGAGACTT
CACACTGGTGAACGGCCTTACCAGTGCAGTGAATGTGGGAAATTCTTTAACCAAAGCTCCAGCCTCAATA
ACCACCGGAGACTTCACACCGGCGAGCGGCCTTATGAGTGCAGCGAATGTGGGAAAACCTTCAGGCAGAG
GTCCAATCTGAGGCAGCACCTGAAAGTTCACAAACCAGACAGGCCTTACGAATGCAGCGAATGTGGGAAA
GCCTTCAACCAAAGGCCTACCCTCATTCGGCATCAGAAGATTCACATCAGAGAAAGGAGCATGGAGAATG
TGCTCCTTCCCTGTTCACAGCACACACCAGAGATAAGCTCTGAGAACAGACCTTATCAGGGCGCTGTCAA
CTACAAGTTGAAACTTGTTCATCCAAGTACCCACCCTGGGGAGGTTCCCTAG
