[The description below was written by a language model from this plasmid's Addgene catalogue record.]
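Description:
pDONR223-ZNF792_isoform1 is a Gateway donor-backbone plasmid, functionally an entry clone, built on the Invitrogen pDONR223 backbone (about 3 kb without insert). It carries the open reading frame of the human zinc-finger transcription factor ZNF792, isoform 1, as a 1,662 bp insert. It is maintained in E. coli as a high-copy plasmid under spectinomycin selection. No feature table accompanies the record, so the origin of replication and the exact recombination sites are not itemised. In a clone of this type, made by Gateway cloning, the ORF would normally be flanked by attL sites.

The vector is a shuttle for the coding sequence rather than an expression construct, and the record lists no promoter, tag or reporter. Expression elements are supplied by whichever destination vector receives the ORF through an LR recombination reaction. The one recorded modification is removal of the last nucleotide of the stop codon, which leaves the reading frame open at the 3′ end. After transfer, the ORF can therefore be fused in frame to C-terminal tags or reporters encoded by the destination vector. M13 forward and reverse primer sites flank the insert for sequence verification.

The plasmid belongs to the Human TFome Collection, a library of human transcription factor ORFs assembled for cell fate engineering, and the depositor places it in the ORFeome-derived subset of that collection. One inconsistency should be noted: the name and insert field give ZNF792, but the linked Entrez Gene entry is ZNF75A. The identity of the insert should therefore be confirmed by sequencing before use.
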