Addgene plasmid #88704: pDONR223-ZNF792_isoform1
Purpose: Donor Vector containing ZNF792 transcription factor, part of the Human TFome Collection
Depositing lab: Marc Vidal. Depositing organization: Dana-Farber Cancer Institute. Publication: A comprehensive library of human transcription factors for cell fate engineering. Ng AHM, Khoshakhlagh P, Rojo Arias JE, Pasquini G, Wang K, Swiersy A, Shipman SL, Appleton E, Kiaee K, Kohman RE, Vernet A, Dysart M, Leeper K, Saylor W, Huang JY, Graveline A, Taipale J, Hill DE, Vidal M, Melero-Martin JM, Busskamp V, Church GM. Nat Biotechnol. 2021 Apr;39(4):510-519. doi: 10.1038/s41587-020-0742-6. Epub 2020 Nov 30. PubMed 33257861.
Backbone
  Vector backbone: pDONR223
  Backbone manufacturer: Invitrogen
  Backbone size w/o insert (bp): 3000
  Vector type: Gateway Donor Vector
Growth in bacteria
  Bacterial resistance: Spectinomycin, 50 μg/mL
  Growth temperature: 37°C
  Growth strain: DH5alpha
  Copy number: High Copy
Gene/Insert
  Gene/Insert name: ZNF792
  Species: H. sapiens (human)
  Insert size (bp): 1662
  Mutation: Last nucleotide of stop codon removed to allow for Gateway C-terminal fusions
  Entrez Gene: ZNF75A (a.k.a. FLJ31529, MGC59959)
  Cloning method: Gateway Cloning
  Sequencing primers: 5′ M13F(-21); 3′ M13R
Terms and licenses: Academic/Nonprofit Terms; Industry Terms: Not Available to Industry
Depositor comments: Represents the ORFeome subset of the TFome
How to cite: pDONR223-ZNF792_isoform1 was a gift from Marc Vidal (Addgene plasmid # 88704 ; http://n2t.net/addgene:88704 ; RRID:Addgene_88704)
